Addgene plasmid #204616: pJRM3 - [BAGp | mScarlet | tbb-2 UTR]
Purpose: mScarlet BioPart for BAG neurons. (1) Mark neurons or (2) cell-specific expression of transgenes (N or C-terminal fusions, or untagged). Compatible with single-copy insertion (MosTI) or arrays.
Depositing lab: Christian Froekjaer-Jensen. Depositing organization: King Abdullah University of Science and Technology (KAUST). Publication: Characterizing a standardized BioPart for PVQ-specific expression in C. elegans. AlHarbi S, Frokjaer-Jensen C. MicroPubl Biol. 2023 Jun 22;2023:10.17912/micropub.biology.000870. doi: 10.17912/micropub.biology.000870. eCollection 2023. PubMed 37426742.
Backbone
  Vector backbone: Twist Amp High
  Backbone manufacturer: Twist Biosciences
  Vector type: Worm Expression
Growth in bacteria
  Bacterial resistance: Ampicillin, 100 μg/mL
  Growth temperature: 37°C
  Growth strain: DH5alpha
  Copy number: High Copy
Gene/Insert
  Gene/Insert name: [BAGp | wrmScarlet | tbb-2 UTR]
  Species: C. elegans (nematode)
Terms and licenses: Academic/Nonprofit Terms; Industry Terms: Not Available to Industry
Depositor comments: See www.wormbuilder.org/BioParts for more information.
How to cite: pJRM3 - [BAGp | mScarlet | tbb-2 UTR] was a gift from Christian Froekjaer-Jensen (Addgene plasmid # 204616 ; http://n2t.net/addgene:204616 ; RRID:Addgene_204616)
