[The description below was written by a language model from this plasmid's Addgene catalogue record and pLannotate feature annotations shown in this document.]
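Description:
pJRM3 is a C. elegans expression plasmid built on the synthetic Twist Amp High backbone, carrying a standardized "BioPart" cassette for BAG sensory neurons. In bacteria it is maintained at high copy from a ColE1/pUC-type origin and selected with ampicillin through the β-lactamase gene and its native promoter. The sequenced record is about 4.6 kb.

The payload is a three-part unit: a BAG neuron-specific promoter (BAGp), the worm-adapted red fluorescent protein wrmScarlet, and the tbb-2 (β-tubulin) 3' UTR, which supplies transcript termination and processing. The annotation detects mScarlet as two adjacent coding fragments separated by a short gap, which would fit an intervening intron, although the record does not say so. The promoter itself was not annotated, and the gene or genomic region it derives from is not stated; it presumably occupies the unannotated region upstream of the reporter.

The feature table also lists a partial unc-119 coding fragment followed by a loxP site, a small lacZα remnant and an attB1-like site. A partial unc-119 segment fits the stated compatibility with MosTI single-copy insertion, in which a selection marker is reconstituted on integration, but the record does not describe the role of these elements explicitly.

According to the depositor, the plasmid can be used either to mark BAG neurons with red fluorescence or as a module for cell-specific transgene expression, with a gene of interest fused at the N- or C-terminus of mScarlet or expressed untagged. It can be delivered as a single-copy MosTI insertion or as a transgenic array.
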