Features (pLannotate 1.2.2; 10 found; start..end, strand, type, name):
    446..847     +  CDS            mScarlet (fragment): mScarlet is a basic (constitutively fluorescent) red fluorescent protein published in 2016, derived from synthetic construct. It has moderate acid sensitivity.
    901..1323    +  CDS            mScarlet (fragment): mScarlet is a basic (constitutively fluorescent) red fluorescent protein published in 2016, derived from synthetic construct. It has moderate acid sensitivity.
   1346..1515    +  terminator     tbb-2 terminator (fragment): tbb-2; transcription terminator for the C. elegans tubulin beta-2 gene
   2064..2652    -  rep_origin     ori: high-copy-number ColE1/pMB1/pBR322/pUC origin of replication
   2769..2793    -  protein_bind   attB1: mutant version of attB; recombination site for the Gateway® BP reaction BP Clonase™
   2893..3753    -  CDS            AmpR: β-lactamase; bla; confers resistance to ampicillin, carbenicillin, and related antibiotics
   3754..3858    -  promoter       AmpR promoter: bla
   3945..3988    -  CDS            lacZα (fragment): LacZα fragment of β-galactosidase; lacZ fragment
   4043..4495    +  CDS            unc-119 (fragment): UN119_CAEEL - Experimental evidence at protein level: Swiss-Prot protein existence level 1. Myristoyl-binding protein that acts as a cargo adapter: specifically binds the myristoyl moiety of a subset of N-terminally myristoylated proteins and is required for their localization. Plays a key role in ciliary membrane localization of proteins. Required for the establishment or function of the nervous system. From Caenorhabditis elegans.
   4612..4645    +  protein_bind   loxP: Cre-mediated recombination occurs in the 8-bp core sequence (GCATACAT). Cre recombinase
>Addgene plasmid #204616 | pJRM3 - [BAGp | mScarlet | tbb-2 UTR] | addgene full sequence | sequence record 408794 | Addgene NGS Result
GATATCAAAAATGATTACGCCAAGCTGTAAGTTTAAACATGATCTTACTAACTAACTATTCTCATTTAAA
TTTTCAGAGCTTAAAAATGGCTGAAATCACTCACAACGATGGATACGCTAATGCCTTTCTCAGAAGCCTC
TAAGTTTCCCGTGCTTTCTTGTCAAATTGATTAGGAAATGATTCGGATTTTCTGAATTTTTGAAAGATTT
TTCGGTTTTTTCAGTGATTTCAATCGGAAATTCGGAGCCGGAAATGCATTAGGAAGGGGCTAATAGCTAT
AAATTGACACGGGAAATTCAGATTTTTCATTCATTTTTCACACATTTTCTGTTACTTTTTCTCAATGATT
TTTTTGTGTTTCCATTTTTTTTCCTTTAAAAAAATTCTGTGTGGAAATATTTTCCGCAAAACTTTATTTT
TAAAAAGAGACCAAAAATGGGGCCCGTTTCAAAGGGAGAGGCCGTTATAAAAGAATTTATGCGTTTCAAG
GTCCACATGGAGGGATCCATGAACGGACACGAGTTCGAGATCGAGGGAGAGGGAGAGGGACGTCCATACG
AGGGAACCCAAACCGCCAAGGTGAGTTTTATTATCGATTTTCGGGATTTTCTACTTGTAATTACCTTTTG
TTTTTAATAAGTTGCTTTTTTCCAGCTCAAGGTCACCAAGGGAGGACCACTCCCATTCTCCTGGGACATC
CTCTCCCCACAATTCATGTACGGATCCCGTGCCTTCACCAAGCACCCAGCCGACATCCCAGACTACTACA
AGCAATCCTTCCCAGAGGGATTCAAGTGGGAGCGTGTCATGAACTTCGAGGACGGAGGAGCCGTCACCGT
CACCCAAGGTAGGTTTTCAGTTTCAATTTTTGTTGCAACTACCTCAACTCTATGTTTTCAGACACCTCCC
TCGAGGACGGAACCCTCATCTACAAGGTCAAGCTCCGTGGAACCAACTTCCCACCAGACGGACCAGTCAT
GCAAAAGAAGACCATGGGATGGGAGGCCTCCACCGAGCGACTCTACCCAGAGGACGGAGTCCTCAAGGGA
GACATCAAGGTAAATTTTTCAAGCTTCTAAATTCCAAAATAAACCATTTTAATTTCTTAATTCCAGATGG
CCCTCCGGCTCAAGGACGGAGGACGTTACCTCGCCGACTTCAAGACCACCTACAAGGCCAAGAAGCCAGT
CCAAATGCCAGGAGCCTACAACGTCGACCGTAAGCTCGACATCACCTCCCACAACGAGGACTACACCGTC
GTCGAGCAATACGAGCGTTCCGAGGGACGTCACTCCACCGGAGGAATGGACGAGCTCTACAAGCCCGGGT
GATGGTCTCTGAGCTATGCAAAATCCTTTCAAGCATTCCCTTCTTCTCTATCACTCTTCTTTCTTTTTGT
CAAAAAATTCTCTCGCTAATTTATTTGCTTTTTTAATGTTATTATTTTATGACTTTTTATAGTCACTGAA
AAGTTTGCATCTGAGTGAAGTGAATGCTATCAAAATGTGATTCTGATATCCAGGAAACGGAGAATCTGTG
CGGCAATGTCTTATCATTTGAAACGCGCCGTATCGATGCTGACATCATGCGGCTCCCGTGTTAGTCGAGA
AGATGGGTACGGGCCTTTATTCATCCAACACTCTACGGCTTCTTCAAGAGCTAGTAGGGCACCCTGTAGT
TGGAAAGGGATTATTTCGTATGGCGAGCCCATACCGTCTTTCTTGCGGAAGCTTAACACGATAGGAAGTT
GGATAGTTTCGAACGATGGTTCCATACGGAACGCTGTCTCAAGGATGAGTCTGACGGAGTGTAACTCGAA
GGCTAGGTGGAGGCTCAGTGATGATAAGTCTGCGATGGTGGATGCATGTGTCATGGTCATAGCTGTTTCC
TGTGTGAAATTGTTATCCGCTCAGAGGGCACAATCCTATTCCGCGCTATCCGACAATCTCCAAGACATTA
GGTGGAGTTCAGTTCGGCGTATGGCATATGTCGCTGGAAAGAACATGTGAGCAAAAGGCCAGCAAAAGGC
CAGGAACCGTAAAAAGGCCGCGTTGCTGGCGTTTTTCCATAGGCTCCGCCCCCCTGACGAGCATCACAAA
AATCGACGCTCAAGTCAGAGGTGGCGAAACCCGACAGGACTATAAAGATACCAGGCGTTTCCCCCTGGAA
GCTCCCTCGTGCGCTCTCCTGTTCCGACCCTGCCGCTTACCGGATACCTGTCCGCCTTTCTCCCTTCGGG
AAGCGTGGCGCTTTCTCATAGCTCACGCTGTAGGTATCTCAGTTCGGTGTAGGTCGTTCGCTCCAAGCTG
GGCTGTGTGCACGAACCCCCCGTTCAGCCCGACCGCTGCGCCTTATCCGGTAACTATCGTCTTGAGTCCA
ACCCGGTAAGACACGACTTATCGCCACTGGCAGCAGCCACTGGTAACAGGATTAGCAGAGCGAGGTATGT
AGGCGGTGCTACAGAGTTCTTGAAGTGGTGGCCTAACTACGGCTACACTAGAAGAACAGTATTTGGTATC
TGCGCTCTGCTGAAGCCAGTTACCTTCGGAAAAAGAGTTGGTAGCTCTTGATCCGGCAAACAAACCACCG
CTGGTAGCGGTGGTTTTTTTGTTTGCAAGCAGCAGATTACGCGCAGAAAAAAAGGATCTCAAGAAGATCC
TTTGATCTTTTCTACGGGGTCTGACGCTCTATTCAACAAAGCCGCCGTCCCGTCAAGTCAGCGTAAATGG
GTAGGGGGCTTCAAATCGTCCTCGTGATACCAATTCGGAGCCTGCTTTTTTGTACAAACTTGTTGATAAT
GGCAATTCAAGGATCTTCACCTAGATCCTTTTAAATTAAAAATGAAGTTTTAAATCAATCTAAAGTATAT
ATGAGTAAACTTGGTCTGACAGTTACCAATGCTTAATCAGTGAGGCACCTATCTCAGCGATCTGTCTATT
TCGTTCATCCATAGTTGCCTGACTCCCCGTCGTGTAGATAACTACGATACGGGAGGGCTTACCATCTGGC
CCCAGTGCTGCAATGATACCGCGAGAGCCACGCTCACCGGCTCCAGATTTATCAGCAATAAACCAGCCAG
CCGGAAGGGCCGAGCGCAGAAGTGGTCCTGCAACTTTATCCGCCTCCATCCAGTCTATTAATTGTTGCCG
GGAAGCTAGAGTAAGTAGTTCGCCAGTTAATAGTTTGCGCAACGTTGTTGCCATTGCTACAGGCATCGTG
GTGTCACGCTCGTCGTTTGGTATGGCTTCATTCAGCTCCGGTTCCCAACGATCAAGGCGAGTTACATGAT
CCCCCATGTTGTGCAAAAAAGCGGTTAGCTCCTTCGGTCCTCCGATCGTTGTCAGAAGTAAGTTGGCCGC
AGTGTTATCACTCATGGTTATGGCAGCACTGCATAATTCTCTTACTGTCATGCCATCCGTAAGATGCTTT
TCTGTGACTGGTGAGTACTCAACCAAGTCATTCTGAGAATAGTGTATGCGGCGACCGAGTTGCTCTTGCC
CGGCGTCAATACGGGATAATACCGCGCCACATAGCAGAACTTTAAAAGTGCTCATCATTGGAAAACGTTC
TTCGGGGCGAAAACTCTCAAGGATCTTACCGCTGTTGAGATCCAGTTCGATGTAACCCACTCGTGCACCC
AACTGATCTTCAGCATCTTTTACTTTCACCAGCGTTTCTGGGTGAGCAAAAACAGGAAGGCAAAATGCCG
CAAAAAAGGGAATAAGGGCGACACGGAAATGTTGAATACTCATACTCTTCCTTTTTCAATATTATTGAAG
CATTTATCAGGGTTATTGTCTCATGAGCGGATACATATTTGAATGTATTTAGAAAAATAAACAAATAGGG
GTTCCGCGCACATTTCCCCGAAAAGTGCCAGATACCTGAAACAAAACCCATCGTACGGCCAAGGAAGTCT
CCAATAACTGTGATCCACCACAAGCGCCAGGGTTTTCCCAGTCACGACGTTGTAAAACGACGGCCAGTCA
TGCATAATCCGCACGCATCTGGAATAAGGAAGTGCCATTCCGCCTGACCTAAGTGCTTTTCGAGATCGCC
AAACCGGAGAACGATCAGGAGAATGATGAGTCGCCACAGGAGTCGGCAAGATACGTGCGTTATAGATTTG
CTCCAAACTTTTTGAAACTCAAAACGGTCGGAGCAACTGTGGAATTCAAAGTAGGAGACATCCCAATCCA
TCATTTCCGAATGATCGAACGTCACTTCTTCAAAGATCGCCTTCTGAAGTGTTTTGACTTTGAATTCGGA
TTCTGTATTCCGAATTCACGAAACAACTGTGAACATATCTATGAGTTCCCTCAACTCTCTCAACAACTCA
GTGAGTCATTATTCTAAAAAGTACAATTCAAAAGACTAATCTCTTTTTCAGTGGACGACATGATCAACAA
TCCAAACGAGACTCGTTCTGACAGCTTCTATTTCGTCGATAACAAACTCGTCATGCACAACAAAGCCGAC
TACTCATATGATGCATAAATCTTCATTGTTGAGTTTATCTTGTTGATTTTTGAATAAATTATCAACTCTT
TACTTTTTAATGGGTTATGAAATAAATAAACATTGAAAACTGATAAACAACGTTCATCTCTATAACTTCG
TATAGCATACATTATACGAAGTTAT
